Addgene plasmid #128393: pJL1-TTc-4xDQNAT
Purpose: In vitro expression of tetanus toxin fragment C with C terminal 4xDQNAT glycosylation sites
Depositing lab: Michael Jewett. Depositing organization: Northwestern University. Publication: On-demand biomanufacturing of protective conjugate vaccines. Stark JC, Jaroentomeechai T, Moeller TD, Hershewe JM, Warfel KF, Moricz BS, Martini AM, Dubner RS, Hsu KJ, Stevenson TC, Jones BD, DeLisa MP, Jewett MC. Sci Adv. 2021 Feb 3;7(6). pii: 7/6/eabe9444. doi: 10.1126/sciadv.abe9444. Print 2021 Feb. PubMed 33536221.
Backbone
  Vector backbone: pJL1
  Backbone size w/o insert (bp): 1765
  Total vector size (bp): 3229
  Vector type: Bacterial Expression
Growth in bacteria
  Bacterial resistance: Kanamycin, 50 μg/mL
  Growth temperature: 37°C
  Growth strain: DH5alpha
  Copy number: High Copy
Gene/Insert
  Gene/Insert name: Tetanus toxin fragment C domain
  Species: C. tetani
  Insert size (bp): 1467
  Promoter: T7
  Tag / fusion protein: 4xDQNAT glycosylation tag (C terminal on insert); 6xHis tag (C terminal on insert)
  Cloning method: Restriction Enzyme; 5′ cloning site NdeI (not destroyed); 3′ cloning site SalI (not destroyed)
  Sequencing primers: 5′ TAATACGACTCACTATAGGG; 3′ TAGTTATTGCTCAGCGGTGG
Terms and licenses: Academic/Nonprofit Terms; Industry Terms: Not Available to Industry
How to cite: pJL1-TTc-4xDQNAT was a gift from Michael Jewett (Addgene plasmid # 128393 ; http://n2t.net/addgene:128393 ; RRID:Addgene_128393)
