[The description below was written by a language model from this plasmid's Addgene catalogue record and pLannotate feature annotations shown in this document.]
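Description:
pJL1-TTc-4xDQNAT is a compact (about 3.2 kb) bacterial expression plasmid built on the pJL1 backbone and intended mainly as a template for in vitro (cell-free) protein synthesis. It is propagated in E. coli at high copy number from a ColE1/pUC-type origin of replication. Selection is with kanamycin through an aph(3')-Ia aminoglycoside phosphotransferase gene, which lies on the opposite strand from the expression cassette.

The cassette consists of a T7 promoter, the strong ribosome binding site from phage T7 gene 10, the coding sequence and a T7 terminator, so transcription depends on T7 RNA polymerase supplied in the reaction or by the host. The insert, cloned between NdeI and SalI sites that remain intact, encodes the fragment C domain of Clostridium tetani tetanus toxin. This is the receptor-binding portion of the toxin; the automated annotation's description of zinc endopeptidase activity refers to the full-length toxin, not specifically to this fragment.

According to the catalogue entry, the C terminus carries four tandem DQNAT sequons followed by a 6xHis tag. DQNAT is an acceptor motif for bacterial N-linked glycosylation by an oligosaccharyltransferase, and the His tag allows affinity purification and detection. These tags are not annotated individually in the feature table but presumably fall in the unannotated stretch downstream of the toxin fragment. A short match to a T7 gene 10B-derived solubility tag just before the terminator is only a partial hit and may simply reflect vector-derived sequence.

The associated work concerns on-demand biomanufacturing of conjugate vaccines, where this protein would serve as a carrier that can be glycosylated at the engineered sites.
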