Features (pLannotate 1.2.2; 7 found; start..end, strand, type, name):
     39..57      +  promoter       T7 promoter: promoter for bacteriophage T7 RNA polymerase
     89..111     +  RBS            RBS: efficient ribosome binding site from bacteriophage T7 gene 10 (Olins and Rangwala, 1989)
    122..1474    +  CDS            tetX (fragment): TETX_CLOTE - Experimental evidence at protein level: Swiss-Prot protein existence level 1. Tetanus toxin acts by inhibiting neurotransmitter release. It binds to peripheral neuronal synapses, is internalized and moves by retrograde transport up the axon into the spinal cord where it can move between postsynaptic and presynaptic neurons. It inhibits neurotransmitter release by acting as a zinc endopeptidase that catalyzes the hydrolysis of the '76-Gln-|-Phe-77' bond of synaptobrevin-2. From Clostridium tetani (strain Massachusetts / E88).
   1594..1643    +  CDS            SET1 (fragment): solubility-enhancement tag derived from T7 phage gene 10B
   1651..1698    +  terminator     T7 terminator: transcription terminator for bacteriophage T7 RNA polymerase
   1716..2531    -  CDS            KanR: aminoglycoside phosphotransferase; aph(3')-Ia; confers resistance to kanamycin in bacteria or G418 (Geneticin®) in eukaryotes
   2653..11      +  rep_origin     ori (across the origin): high-copy-number ColE1/pMB1/pBR322/pUC origin of replication
>Addgene plasmid #128393 | pJL1-TTc-4xDQNAT | addgene full sequence | sequence record 260187 | Addgene NGS Result
GCCTATGGAAAAACGCCAGCAACGCGATCCCGCGAAATTAATACGACTCACTATAGGGAGACCACAACGG
TTTCCCTCTAGAAATAATTTTGTTTAACTTTAAGAAGGAGATATACATATGAAGAATCTGGATTGCTGGG
TGGACAATGAAGAAGACATCGACGTGATTCTTAAAAAGAGTACGATCCTTAACTTGGATATTAACAATGA
CATTATTTCAGACATCTCTGGTTTCAATAGTTCAGTCATTACATATCCGGATGCCCAACTGGTTCCAGGA
ATCAATGGAAAGGCGATCCACCTTGTGAACAATGAGTCTAGCGAGGTGATTGTCCATAAGGCTATGGACA
TCGAATACAACGATATGTTTAACAACTTCACAGTATCGTTTTGGCTGCGTGTACCAAAAGTCTCAGCTTC
TCATTTGGAACAATACGATACAAATGAATACTCCATCATCAGCTCTATGAAGAAGTATAGCCTTTCGATC
GGCAGTGGTTGGTCCGTGTCCTTAAAAGGTAATAACTTAATCTGGACATTAAAAGATTCAGCCGGCGAAG
TCCGTCAGATCACTTTCCGCGACCTTTCCGATAAATTTAACGCTTACTTAGCAAACAAATGGGTATTCAT
TACCATCACAAACGACCGTTTGAGCTCTGCCAATTTGTACATTAACGGTGTTTTAATGGGTAGCGCAGAG
ATCACGGGCCTTGGGGCTATCCGTGAGGACAATAATATCACACTTAAGCTGGATCGCTGCAATAACAACA
ATCAATATGTGAGCATCGACAAATTTCGCATTTTTTGTAAGGCTCTTAACCCCAAGGAGATCGAAAAGTT
ATATACGAGTTACCTGAGCATTACCTTTCTGCGCGACTTTTGGGGGAATCCGTTACGCTATGACACAGAA
TATTATTTAATCCCTGTGGCATACTCTTCGAAAGACGTCCAGCTGAAAAACATTACCGACTATATGTACT
TAACGAACGCTCCAAGCTACACGAATGGAAAATTAAACATCTATTACCGTCGTTTATATTCTGGTCTGAA
ATTTATCATTAAACGCTATACACCCAATAATGAGATTGATTCGTTCGTCCGTTCCGGTGACTTCATTAAG
TTGTATGTTTCGTACAACAACAACGAACATATTGTTGGGTACCCCAAAGATGGAAACGCTTTCAATAATT
TGGACCGCATCTTACGTGTAGGCTACAACGCTCCAGGGATCCCTCTTTACAAAAAAATGGAAGCGGTAAA
ACTTCGCGACTTAAAAACTTATTCAGTCCAGCTTAAGCTTTATGACGATAAAGATGCCTCGCTTGGCCTT
GTTGGGACTCATAACGGCCAAATCGGTAATGACCCCAACCGCGACATCCTTATTGCATCCAATTGGTACT
TTAATCACCTGAAGGATAAGACTCTGACTTGCGATTGGTACTTCGTACCGACTGACGAAGGGTGGACGAA
CGATCTCGAGGATCAGAACGCGACCGGCGGTGACCAAAATGCCACAGGTGGCGATCAAAACGCCACCGGC
GGTGACCAGAATGCGACAGTCGACCATCACCATCATCACCATTAAGTCGACCGGCTGCTAACAAAGCCCG
AAAGGAAGCTGAGTTGGCTGCTGCCACCGCTGAGCAATAACTAGCATAACCCCTTGGGGCCTCTAAACGG
GTCTTGAGGGGTTTTTTGCTGAAAGCCAATTCTGATTAGAAAAACTCATCGAGCATCAAATGAAACTGCA
ATTTATTCATATCAGGATTATCAATACCATATTTTTGAAAAAGCCGTTTCTGTAATGAAGGAGAAAACTC
ACCGAGGCAGTTCCATAGGATGGCAAGATCCTGGTATCGGTCTGCGATTCCGACTCGTCCAACATCAATA
CAACCTATTAATTTCCCCTCGTCAAAAATAAGGTTATCAAGTGAGAAATCACCATGAGTGACGACTGAAT
CCGGTGAGAATGGCAAAAGCTTATGCATTTCTTTCCAGACTTGTTCAACAGGCCAGCCATTACGCTCGTC
ATCAAAATCACTCGCATCAACCAAACCGTTATTCATTCGTGATTGCGCCTGAGCGAGACGAAATACGCGA
TCGCTGTTAAAAGGACAATTACAAACAGGAATCGAATGCAACCGGCGCAGGAACACTGCCAGCGCATCAA
CAATATTTTCACCTGAATCAGGATATTCTTCTAATACCTGGAATGCTGTTTTCCCGGGGATCGCAGTGGT
GAGTAACCATGCATCATCAGGAGTACGGATAAAATGCTTGATGGTCGGAAGAGGCATAAATTCCGTCAGC
CAGTTTAGTCTGACCATCTCATCTGTAACATCATTGGCAACGCTACCTTTGCCATGTTTCAGAAACAACT
CTGGCGCATCGGGCTTCCCATACAATCGATAGATTGTCGCACCTGATTGCCCGACATTATCGCGAGCCCA
TTTATACCCATATAAATCAGCATCCATGTTGGAATTTAATCGCGGCTTCGAGCAAGACGTTTCCCGTTGA
ATATGGCTCATAACACCCCTTGTATTACTGTTTATGTAAGCAGACAGTTTTATTGTTCATGATGATATAT
TTTTATCTTGTGCAATGTAACATCAGAGATTTTGAGACACAACGTGAGATCAAAGGATCTTCTTGAGATC
CTTTTTTTCTGCGCGTAATCTGCTGCTTGCAAACAAAAAAACCACCGCTACCAGCGGTGGTTTGTTTGCC
GGATCAAGAGCTACCAACTCTTTTTCCGAAGGTAACTGGCTTCAGCAGAGCGCAGATACCAAATACTGTT
CTTCTAGTGTAGCCGTAGTTAGGCCACCACTTCAAGAACTCTGTAGCACCGCCTACATACCTCGCTCTGC
TAATCCTGTTACCAGTGGCTGCTGCCAGTGGCGATAAGTCGTGTCTTACCGGGTTGGACTCAAGACGATA
GTTACCGGATAAGGCGCAGCGGTCGGGCTGAACGGGGGGTTCGTGCACACAGCCCAGCTTGGAGCGAACG
ACCTACACCGAACTGAGATACCTACAGCGTGAGCTATGAGAAAGCGCCACGCTTCCCGAAGGGAGAAAGG
CGGACAGGTATCCGGTAAGCGGCAGGGTCGGAACAGGAGAGCGCACGAGGGAGCTTCCAGGGGGAAACGC
CTGGTATCTTTATAGTCCTGTCGGGTTTCGCCACCTCTGACTTGAGCGTCGATTTTTGTGATGCTCGTCA
GGGGGGCGGA
